Addgene plasmid #52501: FLAG-HA-FbxO11-pcDNA3.1-
Purpose: expresses human FbxO11 in mammalian cells with FLAG-HA tag at N-terminus
Depositing lab: Adam Antebi. Depositing organization: Max Planck Institute for Biology of Ageing. Publication: DRE-1/FBXO11-Dependent Degradation of BLMP-1/BLIMP-1 Governs C. elegans Developmental Timing and Maturation. Horn M, Geisen C, Cermak L, Becker B, Nakamura S, Klein C, Pagano M, Antebi A. Dev Cell. 2014 Mar 4. pii: S1534-5807(14)00069-0. doi: 10.1016/j.devcel.2014.01.028. PubMed 24613396.
Backbone
  Vector backbone: pcDNA3.1-
  Backbone manufacturer: Invitrogen
  Backbone size w/o insert (bp): 5439
  Total vector size (bp): 7977
  Modifications to backbone: added FLAG-HA tag in front of MCS, tag coding sequence has: Kozak – FLAG - 5x Glycine – HA – 5x Glycine – MCS ...
  Vector type: Mammalian Expression
  Selectable markers: Neomycin (select with G418)
Growth in bacteria
  Bacterial resistance: Ampicillin, 100 μg/mL
  Growth temperature: 37°C
  Growth strain: DH5alpha
  Copy number: High Copy
Gene/Insert
  Gene/Insert name: FbxO11
  Species: H. sapiens (human)
  Insert size (bp): 2538
  GenBank ID: BC136480
  Entrez Gene: FBXO11 (a.k.a. FBX11, IDDFBA, PRMT9, UBR6, UG063H01, VIT1)
  Promoter: CMV
  Tag / fusion protein: FLAG-HA (N terminal on backbone)
  Cloning method: Restriction Enzyme; 5′ cloning site Xba I (not destroyed); 3′ cloning site BamH I (not destroyed)
  Sequencing primers: 5′ T7; 3′ BGH-polyA reverse
Resource information
  A portion of this plasmid was derived from a plasmid made by: insert cDNA was amplified from Open Biosystems Cat# MHS1768-99864123 (BC136480 Homo sapiens in pCR4-TOPO)
Terms and licenses: Academic/Nonprofit Terms; Industry Terms: Not Available to Industry
How to cite: FLAG-HA-FbxO11-pcDNA3.1- was a gift from Adam Antebi (Addgene plasmid # 52501 ; http://n2t.net/addgene:52501 ; RRID:Addgene_52501)
