[The description below was written by a language model from this plasmid's Addgene catalogue record and pLannotate feature annotations shown in this document.]
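Description:
FLAG-HA-FbxO11-pcDNA3.1- is a mammalian expression plasmid of 7,977 bp built on the Invitrogen pcDNA3.1(-) backbone and carrying the human FBXO11 cDNA (about 2.5 kb, amplified from a commercial cDNA clone). It is propagated in E. coli through a high-copy ColE1/pUC-type origin with ampicillin selection from the β-lactamase gene, and it also carries an f1 origin that permits single-stranded DNA production. For selection in mammalian cells, an SV40 early promoter drives the neomycin phosphotransferase gene, terminated by the SV40 polyadenylation signal, allowing G418 selection of stable transfectants.

The expression cassette uses the CMV immediate-early enhancer and promoter, followed by a T7 promoter that can serve for in vitro transcription or as a sequencing primer site. The backbone was modified so that a tag module precedes the multiple cloning site: a Kozak sequence, a FLAG epitope, a five-glycine linker, an HA epitope and a second five-glycine linker. The automated annotation labels these as fragments of 3xFLAG and 3xHA, consistent with single copies of each epitope. FBXO11 was inserted in frame between XbaI and BamHI sites, both retained, and the transcript is terminated by the bovine growth hormone polyadenylation signal. The coding sequence was matched by the annotation tool to the rat orthologue, but the catalogue record identifies the insert as human. A few short hits, such as the HIV-1 LTR, ble and lacI fragments, appear to be backbone remnants or incidental matches.

FBXO11 is the substrate-recognition subunit of an SCF E3 ubiquitin ligase that targets proteins such as BCL6, CDT2 and BLIMP-1 for proteasomal degradation. The dual N-terminal tag suits detection, immunoprecipitation or tandem affinity purification of the protein and its partners in transfected mammalian cells.
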