Features (pLannotate 1.2.2; 22 found; start..end, strand, type, name):
     28..80      -  misc_feature   bom (fragment): basis of mobility region from pBR322
    235..614     +  enhancer       CMV enhancer: human cytomegalovirus immediate early enhancer
    615..818     +  promoter       CMV promoter: human cytomegalovirus (CMV) immediate early promoter
    814..847     +  LTR            5' LTR (truncated) (fragment): truncated 5' long terminal repeat (LTR) from HIV-1
    863..881     +  promoter       T7 promoter: promoter for bacteriophage T7 RNA polymerase
    907..931     +  CDS            3xFLAG (fragment): three tandem FLAG® epitope tags
    947..973     +  CDS            3xHA (fragment): three tandem HA epitope tags
    995..3523    +  CDS            Fbxo11: FBX11_RAT - Experimental evidence at transcript level: Swiss-Prot protein existence level 2. Substrate recognition component of a SCF (SKP1-CUL1-F-box protein) E3 ubiquitin-protein ligase complex which mediates the ubiquitination and subsequent proteasomal degradation of target proteins, such as DTL/CDT2, BCL6 and PRDM1/BLIMP1. The SCF(FBXO11) complex mediates ubiquitination and degradation of BCL6, thereby playing a role in the germinal center B-cells terminal differentiation toward memory B-cells and plasma cells. The SCF(FBXO11) complex also mediates ubiquitination and degradation of DTL, a
   3577..3801    +  polyA_signal   bGH poly(A) signal: bovine growth hormone polyadenylation signal
   3805..3826    +  promoter       SV40 promoter (fragment): SV40 enhancer and early promoter
   3847..4275    +  rep_origin     f1 ori (sequence partly withheld): f1 bacteriophage origin of replication; arrow indicates direction of (+) strand synthesis
   4289..4618    +  promoter       SV40 promoter: SV40 enhancer and early promoter
   4685..5476    +  CDS            neo: KKA2_KLEPN - Also known as kan, nptII. Experimental evidence at protein level: Swiss-Prot protein existence level 1. Resistance to kanamycin, neomycin, paromomycin, ribostamycin, butirosin and gentamicin B. From Klebsiella pneumoniae.
   5500..5658    +  CDS            ble (fragment): BLE_KLEPN - Experimental evidence at protein level: Swiss-Prot protein existence level 1. Binding protein with a strong affinity to the bleomycin family of antibiotics. Binds to CL990; an antimitotic-antibiotic compound. From Klebsiella pneumoniae.
   5653..5774    +  polyA_signal   SV40 poly(A) signal: SV40 polyadenylation signal
   5847..5863    -  protein_bind   lac operator: The lac repressor binds to the lac operator to inhibit transcription in E. coli. This inhibition can be relieved by adding lactose or isopropyl-β-D-thiogalactopyranoside (IPTG). lac repressor encoded by lacI
   5871..5901    -  promoter       lac promoter: promoter for the E. coli lac operon
   5916..5937    -  protein_bind   CAP binding site: CAP binding activates transcription in the presence of cAMP. E. coli catabolite activator protein
   5950..6042    -  CDS            lacI (fragment): lac repressor; lacI; The lac repressor binds to the lac operator to inhibit transcription in E. coli. This inhibition can be relieved by adding lactose or isopropyl-β-D-thiogalactopyranoside (IPTG).
   6225..6810    -  rep_origin     ori: high-copy-number ColE1/pMB1/pBR322/pUC origin of replication
   6981..7841    -  CDS            AmpR: β-lactamase; bla; confers resistance to ampicillin, carbenicillin, and related antibiotics
   7842..7946    -  promoter       AmpR promoter: bla
>Addgene plasmid #52501 | FLAG-HA-FbxO11-pcDNA3.1- | depositor full sequence | sequence record 81464 | FLAG-HA-FbxO11-pcDNA3.1- sequence 7977 bps
GACGGATCGGGAGATCTCCCGATCCCCTATGGTGCACTCTCAGTACAATCTGCTCTGATGCCGCATAGTT
AAGCCAGTATCTGCTCCCTGCTTGTGTGTTGGAGGTCGCTGAGTAGTGCGCGAGCAAAATTTAAGCTACA
ACAAGGCAAGGCTTGACCGACAATTGCATGAAGAATCTGCTTAGGGTTAGGCGTTTTGCGCTGCTTCGCG
ATGTACGGGCCAGATATACGCGTTGACATTGATTATTGACTAGTTATTAATAGTAATCAATTACGGGGTC
ATTAGTTCATAGCCCATATATGGAGTTCCGCGTTACATAACTTACGGTAAATGGCCCGCCTGGCTGACCG
CCCAACGACCCCCGCCCATTGACGTCAATAATGACGTATGTTCCCATAGTAACGCCAATAGGGACTTTCC
ATTGACGTCAATGGGTGGAGTATTTACGGTAAACTGCCCACTTGGCAGTACATCAAGTGTATCATATGCC
AAGTACGCCCCCTATTGACGTCAATGACGGTAAATGGCCCGCCTGGCATTATGCCCAGTACATGACCTTA
TGGGACTTTCCTACTTGGCAGTACATCTACGTATTAGTCATCGCTATTACCATGGTGATGCGGTTTTGGC
AGTACATCAATGGGCGTGGATAGCGGTTTGACTCACGGGGATTTCCAAGTCTCCACCCCATTGACGTCAA
TGGGAGTTTGTTTTGGCACCAAAATCAACGGGACTTTCCAAAATGTCGTAACAACTCCGCCCCATTGACG
CAAATGGGCGGTAGGCGTGTACGGTGGGAGGTCTATATAAGCAGAGCTCTCTGGCTAACTAGAGAACCCA
CTGCTTACTGGCTTATCGAAATTAATACGACTCACTATAGGGAGACCCAAGCTGGCTAGCCACCATGGAC
TACAAAGACGATGACGATAAAGGGGGCGGTGGAGGTTACCCATACGATGTTCCAGATTACGCTGGTGGAG
GTGGAGGTTCTAGAATGGTTGCAGAAGAATCAGGTCCTGGTGCACAAAATAGTCCATACCAACTTCGTAG
AAAAACTCTTTTGCCGAAAAGAACAGCGTGTCCCACAAAGAACAGTATGGAGGGCGCCTCAACTTCAACT
ACAGAAAACTTTGGTCATCGTGCAAAACGTGCAAGAGTGTCTGGAAAATCACAAGATCTATCAGCAGCAC
CTGCTGAACAGTATCTTCAGGAGAAACTGCCAGATGAAGTGGTTCTAAAAATCTTCTCTTACTTGCTGGA
ACAGGATCTTTGTAGAGCAGCTTGTGTATGTAAACGCTTCAGTGAACTTGCTAATGATCCAATTTTGTGG
AAACGATTATATATGGAAGTATTTGAATATACTCGCCCTATGATGCATCCTGAACCTGGAAAATTCTACC
AGATTAATCCAGAAGAGTATGAACATCCAAATCCCTGGAAAGAGAGTTTCCAGCAGTTGTATAAAGGTGC
ACATGTAAAGCCAGGATTTGCTGAACATTTCTACAGTAACCCTGCAAGATATAAAGGAAGAGAAAATATG
TTGTATTATGATACTATTGAAGATGCCCTTGGTGGGGTACAAGAGGCTCATTTTGATGGACTTATCTTTG
TTCATTCTGGAATATATACTGATGAATGGATATATATTGAATCTCCAATCACCATGATTGGTGCAGCACC
TGGGAAAGTGGCAGACAAAGTTATAATTGAAAACACTAGAGATTCAACCTTCGTTTTTATGGAAGGCTCT
GAAGATGCTTATGTTGGATATATGACAATAAGGTTTAACCCTGATGACAAATCTGCACAACACCACAATG
CACACCACTGCTTAGAGATTACAGTAAATTGTAGCCCTATTATTGATCACTGTATCATCCGAAGTACATG
TACAGTTGGTTCTGCAGTATGTGTTAGTGGTCAAGGAGCATGTCCCACCATCAAGCACTGTAACATCAGT
GACTGTGAAAATGTTGGACTATATATAACAGATCATGCACAGGGAATATATGAGGATAATGAAATTTCCA
ATAATGCGTTAGCTGGGATTTGGGTTAAAAATCATGGAAACCCAATTATTAGACGGAATCATATTCATCA
TGGACGTGATGTTGGTGTGTTCACATTTGATCATGGCATGGGTTACTTTGAAAGTTGCAATATACACAGA
AATAGGATAGCAGGCTTTGAAGTAAAAGCCTATGCTAACCCTACAGTGGTTCGATGTGAAATTCACCATG
GGCAGACTGGAGGAATATATGTCCATGAAAAAGGAAGAGGACAATTCATAGAGAATAAAATCTATGCAAA
CAACTTTGCAGGTGTATGGATTACCTCAAATAGTGACCCAACAATAAGGGGAAATTCTATATTTAATGGA
AATCAAGGAGGAGTTTACATCTTTGGTGATGGACGAGGCCTTATTGAAGGAAATGACATTTATGGCAATG
CATTAGCAGGAATTCAAATTAGGACAAACAGTTGTCCAATTGTTCGGCATAACAAAATTCATGATGGCCA
GCATGGTGGGATTTATGTGCATGAAAAGGGACAAGGAGTAATAGAAGAGAATGAAGTTTATAGTAACACT
CTAGCTGGAGTCTGGGTGACAACTGGCAGCACTCCAGTACTGAGAAGAAACCGGATACACAGTGGCAAGC
AGGTTGGTGTTTATTTTTATGACAATGGACATGGAGTGCTAGAAGACAATGATATCTATAATCATATGTA
TTCAGGGGTTCAGATAAGGACTGGAAGCAACCCCAAAATTAGACGCAACAAAATCTGGGGAGGACAGAAT
GGTGGAATTCTAGTTTATAATTCTGGTCTAGGCTGTATAGAAGACAATGAAATATTTGACAATGCAATGG
CTGGAGTCTGGATTAAGACAGATAGTAATCCTACACTAAGAAGAAATAAAATCCATGATGGAAGAGATGG
TGGCATCTGTATATTTAATGGGGGTCGAGGTCTCCTTGAAGAAAATGATATTTTCAGGAATGCTCAAGCA
GGTGTTCTCATCAGCACTAATAGTCATCCAATCTTAAGGAAAAACAGAATATTTGATGGATTTGCCGCAG
GTATTGAAATTACAAATCACGCAACTGCAACACTAGAAGGCAATCAGATTTTTAACAACCGGTTTGGAGG
CTTATTTTTAGCATCTGGTGTTAATGTGACAATGAAAGATAACAAAATAATGAACAATCAAGATGCCATA
GAAAAGGCTGTTAGTAGAGGCCAATGTTTATATAAAATATCAAGTTATACCAGCTATCCCATGCATGATT
TCTACAGATGTCATACTTGTAACACCACAGATCGAAATGCCATATGTGTGAACTGCATTAAGAAGTGCCA
TCAGGGACATGATGTAGAGTTTATTAGACATGATAGGTTTTTCTGTGACTGTGGTGCTGGAACACTGTCT
AATCCTTGTACATTAGCTGGTGAGCCTACACATGATACAGATACACTATATGACTCTGCTCCACCTATAG
AATCTAATACATTGCAGCACAACTGAGGATCCGAGCTCGGTACCAAGCTTAAGTTTAAACCGCTGATCAG
CCTCGACTGTGCCTTCTAGTTGCCAGCCATCTGTTGTTTGCCCCTCCCCCGTGCCTTCCTTGACCCTGGA
AGGTGCCACTCCCACTGTCCTTTCCTAATAAAATGAGGAAATTGCATCGCATTGTCTGAGTAGGTGTCAT
TCTATTCTGGGGGGTGGGGTGGGGCAGGACAGCAAGGGGGAGGATTGGGAAGACAATAGCAGGCATGCTG
GGGATGCGGTGGGCTCTATGGCTTCTGAGGCGGAAAGAACCAGCTGGGGCTCTAGGGGGTATCCCC
[124 nt withheld, positions 3847-3970]
C
[91 nt withheld, positions 3972-4062]
A
[49 nt withheld, positions 4064-4112]
CCTTTGACGTTGGAGTCCACGTTCTTT
[37 nt withheld, positions 4140-4176]
ACCCTATCTCGGTCTATTCTTTTGATTTATAAGGGATTTTGCCGATTTCGGCCTATTGGTTAAAAAATGA
GCTGATTTAACAAAAATTTAACGCGAATTAATTCTGTGGAATGTGTGTCAGTTAGGGTGTGGAAAGTCCC
CAGGCTCCCCAGCAGGCAGAAGTATGCAAAGCATGCATCTCAATTAGTCAGCAACCAGGTGTGGAAAGTC
CCCAGGCTCCCCAGCAGGCAGAAGTATGCAAAGCATGCATCTCAATTAGTCAGCAACCATAGTCCCGCCC
CTAACTCCGCCCATCCCGCCCCTAACTCCGCCCAGTTCCGCCCATTCTCCGCCCCATGGCTGACTAATTT
TTTTTATTTATGCAGAGGCCGAGGCCGCCTCTGCCTCTGAGCTATTCCAGAAGTAGTGAGGAGGCTTTTT
TGGAGGCCTAGGCTTTTGCAAAAAGCTCCCGGGAGCTTGTATATCCATTTTCGGATCTGATCAAGAGACA
GGATGAGGATCGTTTCGCATGATTGAACAAGATGGATTGCACGCAGGTTCTCCGGCCGCTTGGGTGGAGA
GGCTATTCGGCTATGACTGGGCACAACAGACAATCGGCTGCTCTGATGCCGCCGTGTTCCGGCTGTCAGC
GCAGGGGCGCCCGGTTCTTTTTGTCAAGACCGACCTGTCCGGTGCCCTGAATGAACTGCAGGACGAGGCA
GCGCGGCTATCGTGGCTGGCCACGACGGGCGTTCCTTGCGCAGCTGTGCTCGACGTTGTCACTGAAGCGG
GAAGGGACTGGCTGCTATTGGGCGAAGTGCCGGGGCAGGATCTCCTGTCATCTCACCTTGCTCCTGCCGA
GAAAGTATCCATCATGGCTGATGCAATGCGGCGGCTGCATACGCTTGATCCGGCTACCTGCCCATTCGAC
CACCAAGCGAAACATCGCATCGAGCGAGCACGTACTCGGATGGAAGCCGGTCTTGTCGATCAGGATGATC
TGGACGAAGAGCATCAGGGGCTCGCGCCAGCCGAACTGTTCGCCAGGCTCAAGGCGCGCATGCCCGACGG
CGAGGATCTCGTCGTGACCCATGGCGATGCCTGCTTGCCGAATATCATGGTGGAAAATGGCCGCTTTTCT
GGATTCATCGACTGTGGCCGGCTGGGTGTGGCGGACCGCTATCAGGACATAGCGTTGGCTACCCGTGATA
TTGCTGAAGAGCTTGGCGGCGAATGGGCTGACCGCTTCCTCGTGCTTTACGGTATCGCCGCTCCCGATTC
GCAGCGCATCGCCTTCTATCGCCTTCTTGACGAGTTCTTCTGAGCGGGACTCTGGGGTTCGAAATGACCG
ACCAAGCGACGCCCAACCTGCCATCACGAGATTTCGATTCCACCGCCGCCTTCTATGAAAGGTTGGGCTT
CGGAATCGTTTTCCGGGACGCCGGCTGGATGATCCTCCAGCGCGGGGATCTCATGCTGGAGTTCTTCGCC
CACCCCAACTTGTTTATTGCAGCTTATAATGGTTACAAATAAAGCAATAGCATCACAAATTTCACAAATA
AAGCATTTTTTTCACTGCATTCTAGTTGTGGTTTGTCCAAACTCATCAATGTATCTTATCATGTCTGTAT
ACCGTCGACCTCTAGCTAGAGCTTGGCGTAATCATGGTCATAGCTGTTTCCTGTGTGAAATTGTTATCCG
CTCACAATTCCACACAACATACGAGCCGGAAGCATAAAGTGTAAAGCCTGGGGTGCCTAATGAGTGAGCT
AACTCACATTAATTGCGTTGCGCTCACTGCCCGCTTTCCAGTCGGGAAACCTGTCGTGCCAGCTGCATTA
ATGAATCGGCCAACGCGCGGGGAGAGGCGGTTTGCGTATTGGGCGCTCTTCCGCTTCCTCGCTCACTGAC
TCGCTGCGCTCGGTCGTTCGGCTGCGGCGAGCGGTATCAGCTCACTCAAAGGCGGTAATACGGTTATCCA
CAGAATCAGGGGATAACGCAGGAAAGAACATGTGAGCAAAAGGCCAGCAAAAGGCCAGGAACCGTAAAAA
GGCCGCGTTGCTGGCGTTTTTCCATAGGCTCCGCCCCCCTGACGAGCATCACAAAAATCGACGCTCAAGT
CAGAGGTGGCGAAACCCGACAGGACTATAAAGATACCAGGCGTTTCCCCCTGGAAGCTCCCTCGTGCGCT
CTCCTGTTCCGACCCTGCCGCTTACCGGATACCTGTCCGCCTTTCTCCCTTCGGGAAGCGTGGCGCTTTC
TCATAGCTCACGCTGTAGGTATCTCAGTTCGGTGTAGGTCGTTCGCTCCAAGCTGGGCTGTGTGCACGAA
CCCCCCGTTCAGCCCGACCGCTGCGCCTTATCCGGTAACTATCGTCTTGAGTCCAACCCGGTAAGACACG
ACTTATCGCCACTGGCAGCAGCCACTGGTAACAGGATTAGCAGAGCGAGGTATGTAGGCGGTGCTACAGA
GTTCTTGAAGTGGTGGCCTAACTACGGCTACACTAGAAGAACAGTATTTGGTATCTGCGCTCTGCTGAAG
CCAGTTACCTTCGGAAAAAGAGTTGGTAGCTCTTGATCCGGCAAACAAACCACCGCTGGTAGCGGTTTTT
TTGTTTGCAAGCAGCAGATTACGCGCAGAAAAAAAGGATCTCAAGAAGATCCTTTGATCTTTTCTACGGG
GTCTGACGCTCAGTGGAACGAAAACTCACGTTAAGGGATTTTGGTCATGAGATTATCAAAAAGGATCTTC
ACCTAGATCCTTTTAAATTAAAAATGAAGTTTTAAATCAATCTAAAGTATATATGAGTAAACTTGGTCTG
ACAGTTACCAATGCTTAATCAGTGAGGCACCTATCTCAGCGATCTGTCTATTTCGTTCATCCATAGTTGC
CTGACTCCCCGTCGTGTAGATAACTACGATACGGGAGGGCTTACCATCTGGCCCCAGTGCTGCAATGATA
CCGCGAGACCCACGCTCACCGGCTCCAGATTTATCAGCAATAAACCAGCCAGCCGGAAGGGCCGAGCGCA
GAAGTGGTCCTGCAACTTTATCCGCCTCCATCCAGTCTATTAATTGTTGCCGGGAAGCTAGAGTAAGTAG
TTCGCCAGTTAATAGTTTGCGCAACGTTGTTGCCATTGCTACAGGCATCGTGGTGTCACGCTCGTCGTTT
GGTATGGCTTCATTCAGCTCCGGTTCCCAACGATCAAGGCGAGTTACATGATCCCCCATGTTGTGCAAAA
AAGCGGTTAGCTCCTTCGGTCCTCCGATCGTTGTCAGAAGTAAGTTGGCCGCAGTGTTATCACTCATGGT
TATGGCAGCACTGCATAATTCTCTTACTGTCATGCCATCCGTAAGATGCTTTTCTGTGACTGGTGAGTAC
TCAACCAAGTCATTCTGAGAATAGTGTATGCGGCGACCGAGTTGCTCTTGCCCGGCGTCAATACGGGATA
ATACCGCGCCACATAGCAGAACTTTAAAAGTGCTCATCATTGGAAAACGTTCTTCGGGGCGAAAACTCTC
AAGGATCTTACCGCTGTTGAGATCCAGTTCGATGTAACCCACTCGTGCACCCAACTGATCTTCAGCATCT
TTTACTTTCACCAGCGTTTCTGGGTGAGCAAAAACAGGAAGGCAAAATGCCGCAAAAAAGGGAATAAGGG
CGACACGGAAATGTTGAATACTCATACTCTTCCTTTTTCAATATTATTGAAGCATTTATCAGGGTTATTG
TCTCATGAGCGGATACATATTTGAATGTATTTAGAAAAATAAACAAATAGGGGTTCCGCGCACATTTCCC
CGAAAAGTGCCACCTGACGTC
