>Addgene plasmid #52501 | FLAG-HA-FbxO11-pcDNA3.1- | addgene partial sequence | sequence record 119958 | CMV-F 5'-CGCAAATGGGCGGTAGGCGTG-3'
ACTAGAGAACCCACTGCTTACTGGCTTATCGAAATTAATACGACTCACTATAGGGAGACCCAAGCTGGCT
AGCCACCATGGACTACAAAGACGATGACGATAAAGGGGGCGGTGGAGGTTACCCATACGATGTTCCAGAT
TACGCTGGTGGAGGTGGAGGTTCTAGAATGGTTGCAGAAGAATCAGGTCCTGGTGCACAAAATAGTCCAT
ACCAACTTCGTAGAAAAACTCTTTTGCCGAAAAGAACAGCGTGTCCCACAAAGAACAGTATGGAGGGCGC
CTCAACTTCAACTACAGAAAACTTTGGTCATCGTGCAAAACGTGCAAGAGTGTCTGGAAAATCACAAGAT
CTATCAGCAGCACCTGCTGAACAGTATCTTCAGGAGAAACTGCCAGATGAAGTGGTTCTAAAAATCTTCT
CTTACTTGCTGGAACAGGATCTTTGTAGAGCAGCTTGTGTATGTAAACGCTTCAGTGAACTTGCTAATGA
TCCAATTTTGTGGAAACGATTATATATGGAAGTATTTGAATATACTCGCCCTATGATGCATCCTGAACCT
GGAAAATTCTACCAGATTAATCCAGAAGAGTATGAACATCCAAATCCCTGGAAAGAGAGTTTCCAGCAGT
TGTATAAAGGTGCACATGTAAAGCCAGGATTTGCTGAACATTTCTACAGTAACCCTGCAAGATATAAAGG
AAGAGAAAATATGTTGTATTATGATACTATTGAAGATGCCCTTGGTGGGGTACAAGAGGCTCATTTTGAT
GGACTTATCTTTGTTCATTCTGGAATATATACTGATGAATGGATATATATTGAATCTCCAATCACCATGA
TTGGTGCAGCACCTGGGAAAGTGGCAGACAAAGTTATAATTGAAA
