>Addgene plasmid #52501 | FLAG-HA-FbxO11-pcDNA3.1- | addgene partial sequence | sequence record 119959 | BGH-rev 5'-TAGAAGGCACAGTCGAGG-3'
ATTCTATAGGTGGAGCAGAGTCATATAGTGTATCTGTATCATGTGTAGGCTCACCAGCTAATGTACAAGG
ATTAGACAGTGTTCCAGCACCACAGTCACAGAAAAACCTATCATGTCTAATAAACTCTACATCATGTCCC
TGATGGCACTTCTTAATGCAGTTCACACATATGGCATTTCGATCTGTGGTGTTACAAGTATGACATCTGT
AGAAATCATGCATGGGATAGCTGGTATAACTTGATATTTTATATAAACATTGGCCTCTACTAACAGCCTT
TTCTATGGCATCTTGATTGTTCATTATTTTGTTATCTTTCATTGTCACATTAACACCAGATGCTAAAAAT
AAGCCTCCAAACCGGTTGTTAAAAATCTGATTGCCTTCTAGTGTTGCAGTTGCGTGATTTGTAATTTCAA
TACCTGCGGCAAATCCATCAAATATTCTGTTTTTCCTTAAGATTGGATGACTATTAGTGCTGATGAGAAC
ACCTGCTTGAGCATTCCTGAAAATATCATTTTCTTCAAGGAGACCTCGACCCCCATTAAATATACAGATG
CCACCATCTCTTCCATCATGGATTTTATTTCTTCTTAGTGTAGGATTACTATCTGTCTTAATCCAGACTC
CAGCCATTGCATTGTCAAATATTTCATTGTCTTCTATACAGCCTAGACCAGAATTATAAACTAGAATTCC
ACCATTCTGTCCTCCCCAGATTTTGTTGCGTCTAATTTTGGGGTTGCTTCCAGTCCTTATCTGAACCCCT
GAATACATATGATTATAGATATCATTGTCTTCTAGCACTC
